Addgene plasmid #189610: pBabepuro-TGFA
Purpose: Retroviral expression vector for TGFA
Depositing lab: Thierry Tchenio. Depositing organization: CNRS, Delegation Paris Villejuif.
Backbone
  Vector backbone: pBabepuro
  Vector type: Retroviral
  Selectable markers: Puromycin
Growth in bacteria
  Bacterial resistance: Ampicillin, 100 μg/mL
  Growth temperature: 37°C
  Growth strain: NEB Stable
  Copy number: High Copy
Gene/Insert
  Gene/Insert name: TGFA
  Species: H. sapiens (human)
  Entrez Gene: TGFA (a.k.a. TFGA)
  Promoter: SV40 early promoter
  Cloning method: Restriction Enzyme; 5′ cloning site BamH2 (unknown if destroyed); 3′ cloning site Sal2 (unknown if destroyed)
Resource information
  A portion of this plasmid was derived from a plasmid made by: Human U2OS osteosarcoma cells
Terms and licenses: Academic/Nonprofit Terms; Industry Terms: Not Available to Industry
How to cite: pBabepuro-TGFA was a gift from Thierry Tchenio (Addgene plasmid # 189610 ; http://n2t.net/addgene:189610 ; RRID:Addgene_189610)
