[The description below was written by a language model from this plasmid's Addgene catalogue record and pLannotate feature annotations shown in this document.]
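Description:
pBabepuro-TGFA is a Moloney murine leukemia virus–based retroviral expression vector, built on the pBabepuro backbone, that carries the human transforming growth factor alpha (TGFA) coding sequence. In bacteria the roughly 5.6 kb plasmid is maintained through a high-copy ColE1/pUC-type origin and an ampicillin resistance gene (β-lactamase with its own bla promoter). The record lists a recombination-deficient cloning strain, which is a common choice for plasmids containing repeated LTR sequences.

The proviral cassette is flanked by MMLV long terminal repeats. Downstream of the 5′ LTR lie a packaging signal (Ψ, annotated as a fragment of the MESV type) and a truncated gag segment lacking its start codon, which together promote efficient encapsidation of the genomic RNA when the plasmid is introduced into a packaging cell line supplying gag, pol and env in trans. The TGFA open reading frame sits immediately after this region, followed by the SV40 enhancer/early promoter and the puromycin N-acetyltransferase gene, and then the 3′ LTR. The catalogue entry names the SV40 early promoter as the insert's promoter. In the annotated layout, however, that promoter lies downstream of TGFA and directly upstream of PuroR, consistent with the usual pBabe design in which the 5′ LTR drives the inserted gene and SV40 drives the selection marker. The insert was cloned by restriction digestion, and the record indicates it derives from human U2OS osteosarcoma cells.

The construct is intended for producing retrovirus to stably transduce mammalian cells, with puromycin selection of integrants, so that they express TGFA, a mitogenic EGF receptor ligand.
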