Features (pLannotate 1.2.2; 12 found; start..end, strand, type, name):
      8..477     +  LTR            LTR: long terminal repeat from Moloney murine leukemia virus
    601..875     +  misc_feature   MESV Ψ (fragment): packaging signal of murine embryonic stem cell virus
    942..1358    +  CDS            gag (truncated): truncated Moloney murine leukemia virus (MMLV) gag gene lacking the start codon
   1408..1887    +  CDS            TGFA: TGFA_HUMAN - Experimental evidence at protein level: Swiss-Prot protein existence level 1. TGF alpha is a mitogenic polypeptide that is able to bind to the EGF receptor/EGFR and to act synergistically with TGF beta to promote anchorage-independent cell proliferation in soft agar. From Homo sapiens (Human).
   1908..2237    +  promoter       SV40 promoter: SV40 enhancer and early promoter
   2247..2846    +  CDS            PuroR: puromycin N-acetyltransferase; pac from Streptomyces alboniger; confers resistance to puromycin
   2945..3066    +  LTR            3' LTR (ΔU3) (fragment): self-inactivating 3' long terminal repeat (LTR) from Moloney murine leukemia virus
   3067..3536    +  LTR            LTR: long terminal repeat from Moloney murine leukemia virus
   3602..3654    -  CDS            lacI (fragment): lac repressor; lacI; The lac repressor binds to the lac operator to inhibit transcription in E. coli. This inhibition can be relieved by adding lactose or isopropyl-β-D-thiogalactopyranoside (IPTG).
   3837..4425    -  rep_origin     ori: high-copy-number ColE1/pMB1/pBR322/pUC origin of replication
   4585..5445    -  CDS            AmpR: β-lactamase; bla; confers resistance to ampicillin, carbenicillin, and related antibiotics
   5446..5550    -  promoter       AmpR promoter: bla
>Addgene plasmid #189610 | pBabepuro-TGFA | addgene full sequence | sequence record 381090 | Addgene NGS Result
CTGCAGCCTGAATATGGGCCAAACAGGATATCTGTGGTAAGCAGTTCCTGCCCCGGCTCAGGGCCAAGAA
CAGATGGAACAGCTGAATATGGGCCAAACAGGATATCTGTGGTAAGCAGTTCCTGCCCCGGCTCAGGGCC
AAGAACAGATGGTCCCCAGATGCGGTCCAGCCCTCAGCAGTTTCTAGAGAACCATCAGATGTTTCCAGGG
TGCCCCAAGGACCTGAAATGACCCTGTGCCTTATTTGAACTAACCAATCAGTTCGCTTCTCGCTTCTGTT
CGCGCGCTTCTGCTCCCCGAGCTCAATAAAAGAGCCCACAACCCCTCACTCGGGGCGCCAGTCCTCCGAT
TGACTGAGTCGCCCGGGTACCCGTGTATCCAATAAACCCTCTTGCAGTTGCATCCGACTTGTGGTCTCGC
TGTTCCTTGGGAGGGTCTCCTCTGAGTGATTGACTACCCGTCAGCGGGGGTCTTTCATTTGGGGGCTCGT
CCGGGATCGGGAGACCCCTGCCCAGGGACCACCGACCCACCACCGGGAGGCAAGCTGGCCAGCAACTTAT
CTGTGTCTGTCCGATTGTCTAGTGTCTATGACTGATTTTATGCGCCTGCGTCGGTACTAGTTAGCTAACT
AGCTCTGTATCTGGCGGACCCGTGGTGGAACTGACGAGTTCTGAACACCCGGCCGCAACCCTGGGAGACG
TCCCAGGGACTTTGGGGGCCGTTTTTGTGGCCCGACCTGAGGAAGGGAGTCGATGTGGAATCCGACCCCG
TCAGGATATGTGGTTCTGGTAGGAGACGAGAACCTAAAACAGTTCCCGCCTCCGTCTGAATTTTTGCTTT
CGGTTTGGAACCGAAGCCGCGCGTCTTGTCTGCTGCAGCGCTGCAGCATCGTTCTGTGTTGTCTCTGTCT
GACTGTGTTTCTGTATTTGTCTGAAAATTAGGGCCAGACTGTTACCACTCCCTTAAGTTTGACCTTAGGT
CACTGGAAAGATGTCGAGCGGATCGCTCACAACCAGTCGGTAGATGTCAAGAAGAGACGTTGGGTTACCT
TCTGCTCTGCAGAATGGCCAACCTTTAACGTCGGATGGCCGCGAGACGGCACCTTTAACCGAGACCTCAT
CACCCAGGTTAAGATCAAGGTCTTTTCACCTGGCCCGCATGGACACCCAGACCAGGTCCCCTACATCGTG
ACCTGGGAAGCCTTGGCTTTTGACCCCCCTCCCTGGGTCAAGCCCTTTGTACACCCTAAGCCTCCGCCTC
CTCTTCCTCCATCCGCCCCGTCTCTCCCCCTTGAACCTCCTCGTTCGACCCCGCCTCGATCCTCCCTTTA
TCCAGCCCTCACTCCTTCTCTAGGCGCCGGCCGGATCCCAGTGTGGTGGTACGTAGGAATTCCCGCCCGC
CCGTAAAATGGTCCCCTCGGCTGGACAGCTCGCCCTGTTCGCTCTGGGTATTGTGTTGGCTGCGTGCCAG
GCCTTGGAGAACAGCACGTCCCCGCTGAGTGCAGACCCGCCCGTGGCTGCAGCAGTGGTGTCCCATTTTA
ATGACTGCCCAGATTCCCACACTCAGTTCTGCTTCCATGGAACCTGCAGGTTTTTGGTGCAGGAGGACAA
GCCAGCATGTGTCTGCCATTCTGGGTACGTTGGTGCACGCTGTGAGCATGCGGACCTCCTGGCCGTGGTG
GCTGCCAGCCAGAAGAAGCAGGCCATCACCGCCTTGGTGGTGGTCTCCATCGTGGCCCTGGCTGTCCTTA
TCATCACATGTGTGCTGATACACTGCTGCCAGGTCCGAAAACACTGTGAGTGGTGCCGGGCCCTCATCTG
CCGGCACGAGAAGCCCAGCGCCCTCCTGAAGGGAAGAACCGCTTGCTGCCACTCAGAAACAGTGGTCTGA
ACTCGACCCTGTGGAATGTGTGTCAGTTAGGGTGTGGAAAGTCCCCAGGCTCCCCAGCAGGCAGAAGTAT
GCAAAGCATGCATCTCAATTAGTCAGCAACCAGGTGTGGAAAGTCCCCAGGCTCCCCAGCAGGCAGAAGT
ATGCAAAGCATGCATCTCAATTAGTCAGCAACCATAGTCCCGCCCCTAACTCCGCCCATCCCGCCCCTAA
CTCCGCCCAGTTCCGCCCATTCTCCGCCCCATGGCTGACTAATTTTTTTTATTTATGCAGAGGCCGAGGC
CGCCTCGGCCTCTGAGCTATTCCAGAAGTAGTGAGGAGGCTTTTTTGGAGGCCTAGGCTTTTGCAAAAAG
CTTACCATGACCGAGTACAAGCCCACGGTGCGCCTCGCCACCCGCGACGACGTCCCCAGGGCCGTACGCA
CCCTCGCCGCCGCGTTCGCCGACTACCCCGCCACGCGCCACACCGTCGATCCGGACCGCCACATCGAGCG
GGTCACCGAGCTGCAAGAACTCTTCCTCACGCGCGTCGGGCTCGACATCGGCAAGGTGTGGGTCGCGGAC
GACGGCGCCGCGGTGGCGGTCTGGACCACGCCGGAGAGCGTCGAAGCGGGGGCGGTGTTCGCCGAGATCG
GCCCGCGCATGGCCGAGTTGAGCGGTTCCCGGCTGGCCGCGCAGCAACAGATGGAAGGCCTCCTGGCGCC
GCACCGGCCCAAGGAGCCCGCGTGGTTCCTGGCCACCGTCGGCGTCTCGCCCGACCACCAGGGCAAGGGT
CTGGGCAGCGCCGTCGTGCTCCCCGGAGTGGAGGCGGCCGAGCGCGCCGGGGTGCCCGCCTTCCTGGAGA
CCTCCGCGCCCCGCAACCTCCCCTTCTACGAGCGGCTCGGCTTCACCGTCACCGCCGACGTCGAGGTGCC
CGAAGGACCGCGCACCTGGTGCATGACCCGCAAGCCCGGTGCCTGACGCCCGCCCCACGACCCGCAGCGC
CCGACCGAAAGGAGCGCACGACCCCATGCATCGATAAAATAAAAGATTTTATTTAGTCTCCAGAAAAAGG
GGGGAATGAAAGACCCCACCTGTAGGTTTGGCAAGCTAGCTTAAGTAACGCCATTTTGCAAGGCATGGAA
AAATACATAACTGAGAATAGAGAAGTTCAGATCAAGGTCAGGAACAGATGGAACAGCTGAATATGGGCCA
AACAGGATATCTGTGGTAAGCAGTTCCTGCCCCGGCTCAGGGCCAAGAACAGATGGAACAGCTGAATATG
GGCCAAACAGGATATCTGTGGTAAGCAGTTCCTGCCCCGGCTCAGGGCCAAGAACAGATGGTCCCCAGAT
GCGGTCCAGCCCTCAGCAGTTTCTAGAGAACCATCAGATGTTTCCAGGGTGCCCCAAGGACCTGAAATGA
CCCTGTGCCTTATTTGAACTAACCAATCAGTTCGCTTCTCGCTTCTGTTCGCGCGCTTCTGCTCCCCGAG
CTCAATAAAAGAGCCCACAACCCCTCACTCGGGGCGCCAGTCCTCCGATTGACTGAGTCGCCCGGGTACC
CGTGTATCCAATAAACCCTCTTGCAGTTGCATCCGACTTGTGGTCTCGCTGTTCCTTGGGAGGGTCTCCT
CTGAGTGATTGACTACCCGTCAGCGGGGGTCTTTCACATGCAGCATGTATCAAAATTAATTTGGTTTTTT
TTCTTAAGTATTTACATTAAATGGCCATAGTTGCATTAATGAATCGGCCAACGCGCGGGGAGAGGCGGTT
TGCGTATTGGGCGCTCTTCCGCTTCCTCGCTCACTGACTCGCTGCGCTCGGTCGTTCGGCTGCGGCGAGC
GGTATCAGCTCACTCAAAGGCGGTAATACGGTTATCCACAGAATCAGGGGATAACGCAGGAAAGAACATG
TGAGCAAAAGGCCAGCAAAAGGCCAGGAACCGTAAAAAGGCCGCGTTGCTGGCGTTTTTCCATAGGCTCC
GCCCCCCTGACGAGCATCACAAAAATCGACGCTCAAGTCAGAGGTGGCGAAACCCGACAGGACTATAAAG
ATACCAGGCGTTTCCCCCTGGAAGCTCCCTCGTGCGCTCTCCTGTTCCGACCCTGCCGCTTACCGGATAC
CTGTCCGCCTTTCTCCCTTCGGGAAGCGTGGCGCTTTCTCATAGCTCACGCTGTAGGTATCTCAGTTCGG
TGTAGGTCGTTCGCTCCAAGCTGGGCTGTGTGCACGAACCCCCCGTTCAGCCCGACCGCTGCGCCTTATC
CGGTAACTATCGTCTTGAGTCCAACCCGGTAAGACACGACTTATCGCCACTGGCAGCAGCCACTGGTAAC
AGGATTAGCAGAGCGAGGTATGTAGGCGGTGCTACAGAGTTCTTGAAGTGGTGGCCTAACTACGGCTACA
CTAGAAGAACAGTATTTGGTATCTGCGCTCTGCTGAAGCCAGTTACCTTCGGAAAAAGAGTTGGTAGCTC
TTGATCCGGCAAACAAACCACCGCTGGTAGCGGTGGTTTTTTTGTTTGCAAGCAGCAGATTACGCGCAGA
AAAAAAGGATCTCAAGAAGATCCTTTGATCTTTTCTACGGGGTCTGACGCTCAGTGGAACGAAAACTCAC
GTTAAGGGATTTTGGTCATGAGATTATCAAAAAGGATCTTCACCTAGATCCTTTTGCGGCCGCAAATCAA
TCTAAAGTATATATGAGTAAACTTGGTCTGACAGTTACCAATGCTTAATCAGTGAGGCACCTATCTCAGC
GATCTGTCTATTTCGTTCATCCATAGTTGCCTGACTCCCCGTCGTGTAGATAACTACGATACGGGAGGGC
TTACCATCTGGCCCCAGTGCTGCAATGATACCGCGAGACCCACGCTCACCGGCTCCAGATTTATCAGCAA
TAAACCAGCCAGCCGGAAGGGCCGAGCGCAGAAGTGGTCCTGCAACTTTATCCGCCTCCATCCAGTCTAT
TAATTGTTGCCGGGAAGCTAGAGTAAGTAGTTCGCCAGTTAATAGTTTGCGCAACGTTGTTGCCATTGCT
ACAGGCATCGTGGTGTCACGCTCGTCGTTTGGTATGGCTTCATTCAGCTCCGGTTCCCAACGATCAAGGC
GAGTTACATGATCCCCCATGTTGTGCAAAAAAGCGGTTAGCTCCTTCGGTCCTCCGATCGTTGTCAGAAG
TAAGTTGGCCGCAGTGTTATCACTCATGGTTATGGCAGCACTGCATAATTCTCTTACTGTCATGCCATCC
GTAAGATGCTTTTCTGTGACTGGTGAGTACTCAACCAAGTCATTCTGAGAATAGTGTATGCGGCGACCGA
GTTGCTCTTGCCCGGCGTCAATACGGGATAATACCGCGCCACATAGCAGAACTTTAAAAGTGCTCATCAT
TGGAAAACGTTCTTCGGGGCGAAAACTCTCAAGGATCTTACCGCTGTTGAGATCCAGTTCGATGTAACCC
ACTCGTGCACCCAACTGATCTTCAGCATCTTTTACTTTCACCAGCGTTTCTGGGTGAGCAAAAACAGGAA
GGCAAAATGCCGCAAAAAAGGGAATAAGGGCGACACGGAAATGTTGAATACTCATACTCTTCCTTTTTCA
ATATTATTGAAGCATTTATCAGGGTTATTGTCTCATGAGCGGATACATATTTGAATGTATTTAGAAAAAT
AAACAAATAGGGGTTCCGCGCACATTTCCCCGAAAAGTGCCAC
